Addgene plasmid #200053: pTHY_P0023_T2c_BCD_1.5K
Purpose: Bicistronic RBS 1.5K Part
Depositing lab: Ross Thyer. Depositing organization: Rice University. Publication: Interrogating the Function of Bicistronic Translational Control Elements to Improve Consistency of Gene Expression. Jansen Z, Reilly SR, Lieber-Kotz M, Li AZ, Wei Q, Kulhanek DL, Gilmour AR, Thyer R. ACS Synth Biol. 2023 Jun 16;12(6):1608-1615. doi: 10.1021/acssynbio.3c00093. Epub 2023 May 30. PubMed 37253269.
Backbone
  Vector backbone: pUC
  Total vector size (bp): 3278
  Vector type: Bacterial Expression
Growth in bacteria
  Bacterial resistance: Ampicillin, 100 μg/mL
  Growth temperature: 37°C
  Growth strain: DB3.1
  Copy number: High Copy
Gene/Insert
  Gene/Insert name: BCD 1.5K
  Species: Synthetic
  Insert size (bp): 167
  Cloning method: Restriction Enzyme; 5′ cloning site BsmBI (destroyed during cloning); 3′ cloning site BsmBI (destroyed during cloning)
  Sequencing primers: 5′ acagggctataaggtagatccggg; 3′ ctcttttctggaatttggtaccgagggtgacttc
Terms and licenses: Academic/Nonprofit Terms; Industry Terms: Not Available to Industry
Depositor comments: This plasmid encodes a part for use in a heirarchical golden gate plasmid assembly system. The part insert is a bicistronic translational control element for regulating translation of protein-coding genes in E. coli. It is flanked by sites for the type IIS restriction enzyme BsaI and yields 5' and 3' overhangs of GGAG and TATG respectively. The backbone contains a pUC origin, a TEM-1 ampicillin resistance marker, and a ccdB marker such that the part plasmid does not carry through into higher order plasmid assemblies. The plasmid must be propagated in an E. coli strain which is resistant to ccdB. Please visit https://www.biorxiv.org/content/10.1101/2023.02.09.527918v1 for bioRxiv preprint.
How to cite: pTHY_P0023_T2c_BCD_1.5K was a gift from Ross Thyer (Addgene plasmid # 200053 ; http://n2t.net/addgene:200053 ; RRID:Addgene_200053)
