[The description below was written by a language model from this plasmid's Addgene catalogue record and pLannotate feature annotations shown in this document.]
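Description:
pTHY_P0023_T2c_BCD_1.5K is a 3,278 bp high-copy pUC-based part plasmid from a hierarchical Golden Gate assembly toolkit for building bacterial expression constructs in E. coli. It replicates from the ColE1/pUC origin and is selected with ampicillin through a TEM-1 beta-lactamase (bla) gene driven by its native AmpR promoter. The backbone also carries a ccdB toxin gene. In the annotated sequence this lies downstream of a fragment matching the J23119 constitutive promoter and a copy of the sTRSV hammerhead ribozyme. Because CcdB poisons DNA gyrase in ordinary strains, uncut part plasmid cannot carry through into higher-order assemblies. For the same reason, the plasmid itself has to be maintained in a ccdB-resistant host such as DB3.1.

The payload is a 167 bp synthetic insert, BCD 1.5K, a bicistronic translational control element ("bicistronic RBS"). In designs of this kind, a short leader open reading frame is translationally coupled to the downstream gene, which makes translation initiation less dependent on the sequence of the coding region that follows. The part was cloned through BsmBI sites that were destroyed in the process. It is flanked by BsaI type IIS sites that release it with GGAG and TATG overhangs, the latter placing it directly against the start codon of a coding sequence part. A second sTRSV hammerhead ribozyme is annotated near the start of the sequence, probably within or next to the part, where it could act as a self-cleaving insulator for the 5' end of the transcript, although the record does not state this. The short lacIq promoter and yciV matches are fragmentary hits with no stated function. The plasmid carries no promoter-driven gene of interest and serves as a modular translation-control part for tuning protein expression and making it more consistent.
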