Features (pLannotate 1.2.2; 9 found; start..end, strand, type, name):
    112..161     +  misc_RNA       sTRSV HHRz: hammerhead ribozyme from the tobacco ringspot virus satellite RNA (Khvorova et al., 2003)
    313..334     -  promoter       lacIq promoter (fragment): lacI (mutant); In the lacIq allele, a single base change in the promoter boosts expression of the lacI gene about 10-fold.
    447..503     -  CDS            yciV (fragment): RNAAM_ECOLI - Also known as trpH From Escherichia coli (strain K12).
    524..595     +  promoter       AmpR promoter: bla
    596..1453    +  CDS            bla: BLAT_ECOLX - Experimental evidence at protein level: Swiss-Prot protein existence level 1. TEM-type are the most prevalent beta-lactamases in enterobacteria; they hydrolyze the beta-lactam bond in susceptible beta-lactam antibiotics, thus conferring resistance to penicillins and cephalosporins. TEM-3 and TEM-4 are capable of hydrolyzing cefotaxime and ceftazidime. TEM-5 is capable of hydrolyzing ceftazidime. TEM-6 is capable of hydrolyzing ceftazidime and aztreonam. TEM-8/CAZ-2, TEM- 16/CAZ-7 and TEM-24/CAZ-6 are markedly active against ceftazidime. IRT- 4 shows resistance to beta-lactamase in
   1628..1649    +  promoter       J23119(SpeI) promoter (fragment): bacterial promoter (Registry of Standard Biological Parts BBa J23119) modified to end with an SpeI site
   1680..1729    +  misc_RNA       sTRSV HHRz: hammerhead ribozyme from the tobacco ringspot virus satellite RNA (Khvorova et al., 2003)
   1841..2143    +  CDS            ccdB: CCDB_ECOLI - Also known as G, letB, letD. Experimental evidence at protein level: Swiss-Prot protein existence level 1. Toxic component of a type II toxin-antitoxin (TA) system, functioning in plasmid maintainence. Responsible for the post- segregational killing (PSK) of plasmid-free cells, also referred to as a plasmid addiction system. Half-life of over 2 hours. Cell killing by CcdB is accompanied by filamentation, defects in chromosome and plasmid segregation, defects in cell division, formation of anucleate cells, decreased DNA synthesis and plasmid loss. Interferes with the activity of DN
   2406..2994    +  rep_origin     ori: high-copy-number ColE1/pMB1/pBR322/pUC origin of replication
>Addgene plasmid #200053 | pTHY_P0023_T2c_BCD_1.5K | addgene full sequence | sequence record 396694 | Addgene NGS Result
ACAGGGCTATAAGGTAGATCCGGGTCGACAGATATAATTAGCCAAAAATTTCTGTAATAAATATCACTAG
CTCAGATTCAGTAGACCGCTGTTGGATAGGTCTCTGGAGAGCTGTCACCGGATGTGCTTTCCGGTCTGAT
GAGTCCGTGAGGACGAAACAGCCTCTACAAATAATTTTGTTTAAGGGCCCAAGTTCACTTAAAAAGGAGA
TCAACAATGAAAGCAATTTTCGTACTGAAACATCTTAATCATGCGCAATCATTTTAAATATGAGAGACCA
TCGTGCATGATCTACGTGCGTCACATGCAGTACCTGAATTGACTCTCTTCCGGGGATCAAATGTAGCACC
TGAAGTCACCCTCGGTACCAAATTCCAGAAAAGAGGCCTCCCGAAAGGGGGGCCTTTTTTCGTTTTGGTC
CGTTACTGGAACGTTGTGAGGTACACGGAAGCTGTGGTATGGCTGTGCAGGTCGTAAATCACTGCATAAT
TCGTGTCGCTCAAGGCGCATATTTTTCTAAATACATTCAAATATGTATCCGCTCATGAGACAATAACCCT
GATAAATGCTTCAATAATATTGAAAAAGGAAGAGTATGAGTATTCAACATTTCCGTGTCGCCCTTATTCC
CTTTTTTGCGGCATTTTGCCTTCCTGTTTTTGCTCACCCAGAAACGCTGGTGAAAGTAAAAGATGCTGAA
GATCAGTTGGGTGCACGAGTGGGTTACATCGAACTGGATCTCAACAGCGGTAAGATCCTTGAGAGTTTTC
GCCCCGAAGAACGTTTTCCAATGATGAGCACTTTTAAAGTTCTGCTATGTGGCGCGGTATTATCCCGTGT
TGACGCCGGGCAAGAGCAACTCGGTCGCCGCATACACTATTCTCAGAATGACTTGGTTGAGTACTCACCA
GTCACAGAAAAGCATCTTACGGATGGCATGACAGTAAGAGAATTATGCAGTGCTGCCATAACCATGAGTG
ATAACACTGCGGCCAACTTACTTCTGACAACGATCGGAGGACCGAAGGAGCTAACCGCTTTTTTGCACAA
CATGGGGGATCATGTAACTCGCCTTGATCGTTGGGAACCGGAGCTGAATGAAGCCATACCAAACGACGAG
CGTGACACCACGATGCCTGCAGCAATGGCAACAACGTTGCGCAAACTATTAACTGGCGAACTACTTACTC
TAGCTTCCCGGCAACAATTAATAGACTGGATGGAGGCGGATAAAGTTGCAGGACCACTTCTGCGCTCGGC
CCTTCCGGCTGGCTGGTTTATTGCTGATAAATCTGGAGCCGGTGAGCGTGGATCGCGCGGTATCATTGCA
GCACTGGGGCCAGATGGTAAGCCCTCCCGTATCGTAGTTATCTACACGACGGGGAGTCAGGCAACTATGG
ATGAACGAAATAGACAGATCGCTGAGATAGGTGCCTCACTGATTAAGCATTGGTAACTGTTAGACCAAGT
TTACTCATATATACTTTAGATTGATTTAAAACTTCATTTTTAATTTAAAAGGATCTAGGTGAAGATCCTT
TTTGATAATCTCATGACCAAAATCCCTTAACGTGAGTTTTCGTTCCACTGAGCGTCGAGTGGCTGTCGAC
CGGCGAAAAGTTCGATTACAGCTAGCTCAGTCCTAGGTACAATTACAGCCATCGTACGAGCCCGGAGAGC
TGTCACCGGATGTGCTTTCCGGTCTGATGAGTCCGTGAGGACGAAACAGCCTCTACAAATAATTTTGTTT
AAGGGCCCAAGTTCACTTAAAAAGGAGATCAACAATGAAAGCAATTTTCGTACTGAAACATCTTAATCAT
GCGGATTCTAGTTAAATATGATGCAGTTTAAGGTTTACACCTATAAAAGAGAGAGCCGTTATCGTCTGTT
TGTGGATGTACAGAGTGATATTATTGACACGCCCGGGCGACGGATGGTGATCCCCCTGGCCAGTGCACGT
CTGCTGTCAGATAAAGTCTCCCGTGAACTTTACCCGGTGGTGCATATCGGGGATGAAAGCTGGCGCATGA
TGACCACCGATATGGCCAGTGTGCCGGTGTCCGTTATCGGGGAAGAAGTGGCTGATCTCAGCCACCGCGA
AAATGACATCAAAAACGCCATTAACCTGATGTTCTGGGGAATATAAATCCGTTTTAGTTCGTCGGTCAGT
TTCACCTGATTTACGTAAAAACCCGCTTCGGCGGGTTTTTGCTTTTGGAGGGGCAGAAAGATGAATGACT
GTCGCTGTGTACGCGATAGATAAAAAAAAAGGTTTAGACAGTGCGAAAGCACTGTCTAAACCTTTTTTTT
CCTGCTCAGGCGCAACCGATCATGACCAAAATCCCTTAACGTGAGTTTTCGTTCCACTGAGCGTCAGACC
CCGTAGAAAAGATCAAAGGATCTTCTTGAGATCCTTTTTTTCTGCGCGTAATCTGCTGCTTGCAAACAAA
AAAACCACCGCTACCAGCGGTGGTTTGTTTGCCGGATCAAGAGCTACCAACTCTTTTTCCGAAGGTAACT
GGCTTCAGCAGAGCGCAGATACCAAATACTGTTCTTCTAGTGTAGCCGTAGTTAGGCCACCACTTCAAGA
ACTCTGTAGCACCGCCTACATACCTCGCTCTGCTAATCCTGTTACCAGTGGCTGCTGCCAGTGGCGATAA
GTCGTGTCTTACCGGGTTGGACTCAAGACGATAGTTACCGGATAAGGCGCAGCGGTCGGGCTGAACGGGG
GGTTCGTGCACACAGCCCAGCTTGGAGCGAACGACCTACACCGAACTGAGATACCTACAGCGTGAGCTAT
GAGAAAGCGCCACGCTTCCCGAAGGGAGAAAGGCGGACAGGTATCCGGTAAGCGGCAGGGTCGGAACAGG
AGAGCGCACGAGGGAGCTTCCAGGGGGAAACGCCTGGTATCTTTATAGTCCTGTCGGGTTTCGCCACCTC
TGACTTGAGCGTCGATTTTTGTGATGCTCGTCAGGGGGGCGGAGCCTATGGAAAAACGCCAGCAACGCGG
CCTTTTTACGGTTCCTGGCCTTTTGCTGGCCTTTTGCTCACATGTTCTTTCCTGCGTTATCCCCTGATTC
TGTGGATAACCGTATTACCGCCTTTGAGTGAGCTGATACCGCTCGCCGCAGCCGAACGACCGAGCGCAGC
GAGTCAGTGAGCCCCTGTTTCCCGACTGGAAAGCGGCGACTCCTGCATTAGGAAATTATAAACGCAGGTC
TTTTCGCCGGTGTATTTCTTGCAAAAAAAAACCCCGCCGAAGCGGGGTTTTTTTTTTT
