>Addgene plasmid #200053 | pTHY_P0023_T2c_BCD_1.5K | depositor partial sequence | sequence record 399192 | BCD 1.5K Part
GGAGAGCTGTCACCGGATGTGCTTTCCGGTCTGATGAGTCCGTGAGGACGAAACAGCCTCTACAAATAAT
TTTGTTTAAGGGCCCAAGTTCACTTAAAAAGGAGATCAACAATGAAAGCAATTTTCGTACTGAAACATCT
TAATCATGCGCAATCATTTTAAATATG
